Addgene plasmid #161416: pDONR221-SVOPL_STOP
Purpose: Gateway entry clone with codon-optimized ORF sequence for subcloning into custom expression vectors. Contains a STOP codon at the end of the codon-optimized ORF sequence.
Depositing lab: RESOLUTE Consortium & Giulio Superti-Furga. Depositing organization: CeMM Research Center for Molecular Medicine. Publication: The RESOLUTE consortium: unlocking SLC transporters for drug discovery. Superti-Furga G, Lackner D, Wiedmer T, Ingles-Prieto A, Barbosa B, Girardi E, Goldmann U, Gurtl B, Klavins K, Klimek C, Lindinger S, Lineiro-Retes E, Muller AC, Onstein S, Redinger G, Reil D, Sedlyarov V, Wolf G, Crawford M, Everley R, ... Steppan CM. Nat Rev Drug Discov. 2020 Jul;19(7):429-430. doi: 10.1038/d41573-020-00056-6. PubMed 32265506.
Backbone
  Vector backbone: pDONR221
  Backbone manufacturer: ThermoFisher Scientific
  Backbone size w/o insert (bp): 2550
  Vector type: Mammalian Expression
Growth in bacteria
  Bacterial resistance: Kanamycin, 50 μg/mL
  Growth temperature: 37°C
  Growth strain: NEB Stable
  Copy number: High Copy
Gene/Insert
  Gene/Insert name: SVOPL (alt name: MGC46715)
  Species: H. sapiens (human)
  Insert size (bp): 1479
  Entrez Gene: SVOPL (a.k.a. MGC46715)
  Cloning method: Gateway Cloning
  Sequencing primers: 5′ M13-fwd; 3′ M13-rev
Terms and licenses: Academic/Nonprofit Terms; Industry Terms
Depositor comments: This plasmid contains a STOP codon at the end of the codon-optimized ORF. For the version of this plasmid that does not contain a STOP codon, please see Addgene plasmid 132250 For more information on the full Resolute plasmid collection, please see www.addgene.org/depositor-collections/re-solute/. Please provide your feedback on this plasmid to the RESOLUTE consortium by filling out their RESOLUTE repository feedback form: https://forms.office.com/Pages/ResponsePage.aspx?id=0e05yklzmkS7rjFGQL4N7z4feCLQvEJAmVcOCM_u885UN1JJRko0Ukg4TVQwNTZLOUxPQVJWT1NHUCQlQCN0PWcu
How to cite: pDONR221-SVOPL_STOP was a gift from RESOLUTE Consortium & Giulio Superti-Furga (Addgene plasmid # 161416 ; http://n2t.net/addgene:161416 ; RRID:Addgene_161416)
