[The description below was written by a language model from this plasmid's Addgene catalogue record and pLannotate feature annotations shown in this document.]
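Description:
pDONR221-SVOPL_STOP is a Gateway entry clone built on the pDONR221 backbone, carrying a codon-optimized open reading frame for human SVOPL (also recorded as MGC46715). It comes from a consortium collection focused on solute carrier (SLC) transporters. Although the catalogue lists the vector type as mammalian expression, the plasmid has no mammalian promoter of its own. The only promoter annotated is a T7 promoter lying outside the attL2 site, so the construct serves as a shuttle for the ORF rather than as an expression vector. It is propagated in E. coli from a high-copy ColE1/pUC-type origin and selected with kanamycin through an aminoglycoside phosphotransferase gene. The sequenced record is about 4.0 kb.

The SVOPL coding sequence (roughly 1.5 kb) sits between attL1 and attL2, the recombination sites used in the Gateway LR reaction. LR Clonase can therefore move the ORF directionally into any attR-containing destination vector, which then supplies the promoter, tags and selection appropriate to the intended host. This version keeps a stop codon at the end of the ORF, so it suits expression of the untagged protein or N-terminal fusions, whereas C-terminal fusions would not be translated. A companion clone without the stop codon exists for that purpose. The rrnB T1 and T2 terminators upstream of the cassette are standard pDONR features that shield the insert from read-through transcription in bacteria. The short lacI and lacZα fragments annotated in the backbone are remnants with no functional role. M13 forward and reverse primer sites flank the insert for sequence verification.
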