Features (pLannotate 1.2.2; 10 found; start..end, strand, type, name):
      1..100     +  protein_bind   attL1: mutant version of attL; recombination site for the Gateway® LR reaction LR Clonase™
    106..1581    +  CDS            SVOPL: SVOPL_HUMAN - Experimental evidence at protein level: Swiss-Prot protein existence level 1. From Homo sapiens (Human).
   1586..1685    -  protein_bind   attL2: mutant version of attL; recombination site for the Gateway® LR reaction LR Clonase™
   1703..1721    -  promoter       T7 promoter: promoter for bacteriophage T7 RNA polymerase
   1855..2664    +  CDS            KanR: aminoglycoside phosphotransferase; aph(3')-Ia; confers resistance to kanamycin in bacteria or G418 (Geneticin®) in eukaryotes
   2811..3399    +  rep_origin     ori: high-copy-number ColE1/pMB1/pBR322/pUC origin of replication
   3582..3674    +  CDS            lacI (fragment): lac repressor; lacI; The lac repressor binds to the lac operator to inhibit transcription in E. coli. This inhibition can be relieved by adding lactose or isopropyl-β-D-thiogalactopyranoside (IPTG).
   3729..3756    -  terminator     rrnB T2 terminator: transcription terminator T2 from the E. coli rrnB gene
   3888..3931    +  terminator     rrnB T1 terminator: Escherichia coli rrnB; transcription terminator T1 from the E. coli rrnB gene
   3978..4014    -  CDS            lacZα (fragment): LacZα fragment of β-galactosidase; lacZ fragment
>Addgene plasmid #161416 | pDONR221-SVOPL_STOP | addgene full sequence | sequence record 338289 | Addgene NGS Result
CAAATAATGATTTTATTTTGACTGATAGTGACCTGTTCGTTGCAACACATTGATGAGCAATGCTTTTTTA
TAATGCCAACTTTGTACAAAAAAGCAGGCTCCACCATGGCCACCAAGCCCACAGAGCCTGTGACCATCCT
GTCTCTGAGGAAGCTGAGCCTGGGCACAGCCGAGCCACAGGTGAAGGAGCCCAAGACCTTTACAGTGGAG
GACGCAGTGGAGACCATCGGATTCGGCCGCTTTCACATCGCCCTGTTCCTGATCATGGGCTCCACAGGCG
TGGTGGAGGCCATGGAGATCATGCTGATCGCCGTGGTGTCTCCAGTGATCAGGTGCGAGTGGCAGCTGGA
GAACTGGCAGGTGGCCCTGGTGACCACAATGGTGTTCTTTGGCTACATGGTGTTCAGCATCCTGTTTGGC
CTGCTGGCCGATCGGTATGGCAGATGGAAGATCCTGCTGATCTCCTTCCTGTGGGGCGCCTACTTTTCTC
TGCTGACCAGCTTCGCCCCCTCCTATATCTGGTTCGTGTTTCTGAGGACAATGGTGGGATGTGGCGTGAG
CGGACACTCCCAGGGACTGATCATCAAGACCGAGTTTCTGCCAACAAAGTACCGCGGCTATATGCTGCCA
CTGAGCCAGGTGTTCTGGCTGGCAGGATCCCTGCTGATCATCGGACTGGCCTCTGTGATCATCCCGACTA
TAGGATGGCGATGGTTGATCAGGGTGGCATCCATCCCTGGCATCATCCTGATCGTGGCCTTCAAGTTTAT
CCCAGAGTCCGCCAGGTTCAACGTGTCTACCGGAAATACAAGGGCCGCCCTGGCCACCCTGGAGAGGGTG
GCCAAGATGAATAGAAGCGTGATGCCTGAGGGCAAGCTGGTGGAGCCAGTGCTGGAGAAGAGGGGCCGCT
TTGCCGACCTGCTGGATGCCAAGTACCTGCGGACCACACTGCAGATCTGGGTCATCTGGCTGGGCATCTC
TTTCGCCTACTATGGCGTGATCCTGGCAAGCGCCGAGCTGCTGGAGAGAGACCTGGTGTGCGGCTCCAAG
TCTGATAGCGCCGTGGTGGTGACCGGAGGCGACTCCGGCGAGTCCCAGTCTCCCTGCTACTGTCACATGT
TTGCCCCTAGCGATTATCGGACCATGATCATCTCCACAATCGGCGAGATCGCCCTGAACCCACTGAATAT
CCTGGGCATCAACTTCCTGGGCCGGAGACTGAGCCTGTCCATCACCATGGGCTGCACAGCCCTGTTCTTT
CTGCTGCTGAATATCTGTACCAGCTCCGCCGGCCTGATCGGCTTCCTGTTTATGCTGAGAGCCCTGGTGG
CCGCCAACTTTAATACCGTGTACATCTATACAGCCGAGGTGTATCCAACCACAATGCGGGCCCTGGGAAT
GGGCACATCTGGAAGCCTGTGCAGAATTGGCGCCATGGTGGCCCCTTTCATCTCTCAGGTGCTGATGTCC
GCCTCTATCCTGGGCGCCCTGTGCCTGTTTTCTAGCGTGTGCGTGGTGTGCGCCATCAGCGCCTTCACCC
TGCCAATCGAGACAAAGGGACGGGCCCTGCAGCAGATCAAGTAAGACCCAGCTTTCTTGTACAAAGTTGG
CATTATAAGAAAGCATTGCTTATCAATTTGTTGCAACGAACAGGTCACTATCAGTCAAAATAAAATCATT
ATTTGCCATCCAGCTGATATCCCCTATAGTGAGTCGTATTACATGGTCATAGCTGTTTCCTGGCAGCTCT
GGCCCGTGTCTCAAAATCTCTGATGTTACATTGCACAAGATAAAAATATATCATCATGAACAATAAAACT
GTCTGCTTACATAAACAGTAATACAAGGGGTGTTATGAGCCATATTCAACGGGAAACGTCGAGGCCGCGA
TTAAATTCCAACATGGATGCTGATTTATATGGGTATAAATGGGCTCGCGATAATGTCGGGCAATCAGGTG
CGACAATCTATCGCTTGTATGGGAAGCCCGATGCGCCAGAGTTGTTTCTGAAACATGGCAAAGGTAGCGT
TGCCAATGATGTTACAGATGAGATGGTCAGACTAAACTGGCTGACGGAATTTATGCCTCTTCCGACCATC
AAGCATTTTATCCGTACTCCTGATGATGCATGGTTACTCACCACTGCGATCCCCGGAAAAACAGCATTCC
AGGTATTAGAAGAATATCCTGATTCAGGTGAAAATATTGTTGATGCGCTGGCAGTGTTCCTGCGCCGGTT
GCATTCGATTCCTGTTTGTAATTGTCCTTTTAACAGCGATCGCGTATTTCGTCTCGCTCAGGCGCAATCA
CGAATGAATAACGGTTTGGTTGATGCGAGTGATTTTGATGACGAGCGTAATGGCTGGCCTGTTGAACAAG
TCTGGAAAGAAATGCATAAACTTTTGCCATTCTCACCGGATTCAGTCGTCACTCATGGTGATTTCTCACT
TGATAACCTTATTTTTGACGAGGGGAAATTAATAGGTTGTATTGATGTTGGACGAGTCGGAATCGCAGAC
CGATACCAGGATCTTGCCATCCTATGGAACTGCCTCGGTGAGTTTTCTCCTTCATTACAGAAACGGCTTT
TTCAAAAATATGGTATTGATAATCCTGATATGAATAAATTGCAGTTTCATTTGATGCTCGATGAGTTTTT
CTAATCAGAATTGGTTAATTGGTTGTAACACTGGCAGAGCATTACGCTGACTTGACGGGACGGCGCAAGC
TCATGACCAAAATCCCTTAACGTGAGTTACGCGTCGTTCCACTGAGCGTCAGACCCCGTAGAAAAGATCA
AAGGATCTTCTTGAGATCCTTTTTTTCTGCGCGTAATCTGCTGCTTGCAAACAAAAAAACCACCGCTACC
AGCGGTGGTTTGTTTGCCGGATCAAGAGCTACCAACTCTTTTTCCGAAGGTAACTGGCTTCAGCAGAGCG
CAGATACCAAATACTGTTCTTCTAGTGTAGCCGTAGTTAGGCCACCACTTCAAGAACTCTGTAGCACCGC
CTACATACCTCGCTCTGCTAATCCTGTTACCAGTGGCTGCTGCCAGTGGCGATAAGTCGTGTCTTACCGG
GTTGGACTCAAGACGATAGTTACCGGATAAGGCGCAGCGGTCGGGCTGAACGGGGGGTTCGTGCACACAG
CCCAGCTTGGAGCGAACGACCTACACCGAACTGAGATACCTACAGCGTGAGCTATGAGAAAGCGCCACGC
TTCCCGAAGGGAGAAAGGCGGACAGGTATCCGGTAAGCGGCAGGGTCGGAACAGGAGAGCGCACGAGGGA
GCTTCCAGGGGGAAACGCCTGGTATCTTTATAGTCCTGTCGGGTTTCGCCACCTCTGACTTGAGCGTCGA
TTTTTGTGATGCTCGTCAGGGGGGCGGAGCCTATGGAAAAACGCCAGCAACGCGGCCTTTTTACGGTTCC
TGGCCTTTTGCTGGCCTTTTGCTCACATGTTCTTTCCTGCGTTATCCCCTGATTCTGTGGATAACCGTAT
TACCGCCTTTGAGTGAGCTGATACCGCTCGCCGCAGCCGAACGACCGAGCGCAGCGAGTCAGTGAGCGAG
GAAGCGGAAGAGCGCCCAATACGCAAACCGCCTCTCCCCGCGCGTTGGCCGATTCATTAATGCAGCTGGC
ACGACAGGTTTCCCGACTGGAAAGCGGGCAGTGAGCGCAACGCAATTAATACGCGTACCGCTAGCCAGGA
AGAGTTTGTAGAAACGCAAAAAGGCCATCCGTCAGGATGGCCTTCTGCTTAGTTTGATGCCTGGCAGTTT
ATGGCGGGCGTCCTGCCCGCCACCCTCCGGGCCGTTGCTTCACAACGTTCAAATCCGCTCCCGGCGGATT
TGTCCTACTCAGGAGAGCGTTCACCGACAAACAACAGATAAAACGAAAGGCCCAGTCTTCCGACTGAGCC
TTTCGTTTTATTTGATGCCTGGCAGTTCCCTACTCTCGCGTTAACGCTAGCATGGATGTTTTCCCAGTCA
CGACGTTGTAAAACGACGGCCAGTCTTAAGCTCGGGCCC
