>Addgene plasmid #161416 | pDONR221-SVOPL_STOP | depositor partial sequence | sequence record 312767 | Codon-optimized ORF of SVOPL
ATGGCCACCAAGCCCACAGAGCCTGTGACCATCCTGTCTCTGAGGAAGCTGAGCCTGGGCACAGCCGAGC
CACAGGTGAAGGAGCCCAAGACCTTTACAGTGGAGGACGCAGTGGAGACCATCGGATTCGGCCGCTTTCA
CATCGCCCTGTTCCTGATCATGGGCTCCACAGGCGTGGTGGAGGCCATGGAGATCATGCTGATCGCCGTG
GTGTCTCCAGTGATCAGGTGCGAGTGGCAGCTGGAGAACTGGCAGGTGGCCCTGGTGACCACAATGGTGT
TCTTTGGCTACATGGTGTTCAGCATCCTGTTTGGCCTGCTGGCCGATCGGTATGGCAGATGGAAGATCCT
GCTGATCTCCTTCCTGTGGGGCGCCTACTTTTCTCTGCTGACCAGCTTCGCCCCCTCCTATATCTGGTTC
GTGTTTCTGAGGACAATGGTGGGATGTGGCGTGAGCGGACACTCCCAGGGACTGATCATCAAGACCGAGT
TTCTGCCAACAAAGTACCGCGGCTATATGCTGCCACTGAGCCAGGTGTTCTGGCTGGCAGGATCCCTGCT
GATCATCGGACTGGCCTCTGTGATCATCCCGACTATAGGATGGCGATGGTTGATCAGGGTGGCATCCATC
CCTGGCATCATCCTGATCGTGGCCTTCAAGTTTATCCCAGAGTCCGCCAGGTTCAACGTGTCTACCGGAA
ATACAAGGGCCGCCCTGGCCACCCTGGAGAGGGTGGCCAAGATGAATAGAAGCGTGATGCCTGAGGGCAA
GCTGGTGGAGCCAGTGCTGGAGAAGAGGGGCCGCTTTGCCGACCTGCTGGATGCCAAGTACCTGCGGACC
ACACTGCAGATCTGGGTCATCTGGCTGGGCATCTCTTTCGCCTACTATGGCGTGATCCTGGCAAGCGCCG
AGCTGCTGGAGAGAGACCTGGTGTGCGGCTCCAAGTCTGATAGCGCCGTGGTGGTGACCGGAGGCGACTC
CGGCGAGTCCCAGTCTCCCTGCTACTGTCACATGTTTGCCCCTAGCGATTATCGGACCATGATCATCTCC
ACAATCGGCGAGATCGCCCTGAACCCACTGAATATCCTGGGCATCAACTTCCTGGGCCGGAGACTGAGCC
TGTCCATCACCATGGGCTGCACAGCCCTGTTCTTTCTGCTGCTGAATATCTGTACCAGCTCCGCCGGCCT
GATCGGCTTCCTGTTTATGCTGAGAGCCCTGGTGGCCGCCAACTTTAATACCGTGTACATCTATACAGCC
GAGGTGTATCCAACCACAATGCGGGCCCTGGGAATGGGCACATCTGGAAGCCTGTGCAGAATTGGCGCCA
TGGTGGCCCCTTTCATCTCTCAGGTGCTGATGTCCGCCTCTATCCTGGGCGCCCTGTGCCTGTTTTCTAG
CGTGTGCGTGGTGTGCGCCATCAGCGCCTTCACCCTGCCAATCGAGACAAAGGGACGGGCCCTGCAGCAG
ATCAAGTAA
